>Addgene plasmid #238286 | pRK5_mCherry-P2AT2A-GFP-NUP98-DDX10-KS-FtoG | addgene full sequence | sequence record 474472 | Addgene NGS Result
TTCGAGCTCGCCCGACATTGATTATTGACTAGTTATTAATAGTAATCAATTACGGGGTCATTAGTTCATA
GCCCATATATGGAGTTCCGCGTTACATAACTTACGGTAAATGGCCCGCCTGGCTGACCGCCCAACGACCC
CCGCCCATTGACGTCAATAATGACGTATGTTCCCATAGTAACGCCAATAGGGACTTTCCATTGACGTCAA
TGGGTGGAGTATTTACGGTAAACTGCCCACTTGGCAGTACATCAAGTGTATCATATGCCAAGTACGCCCC
CTATTGACGTCAATGACGGTAAATGGCCCGCCTGGCATTATGCCCAGTACATGACCTTATGGGACTTTCC
TACTTGGCAGTACATCTACGTATTAGTCATCGCTATTACCATGGTGATGCGGTTTTGGCAGTACATCAAT
GGGCGTGGATAGCGGTTTGACTCACGGGGATTTCCAAGTCTCCACCCCATTGACGTCAATGGGAGTTTGT
TTTGGCACCAAAATCAACGGGACTTTCCAAAATGTCGTAACAACTCCGCCCCATTGACGCAAATGGGCGG
TAGGCGTGTACGGTGGGAGGTCTATATAAGCAGAGCTCGTTTAGTGAACCGTCAGATCGCCTGGAGACGC
CATCCACGCTGTTTTGACCTCCATAGAAGACACCGGGACCGATCCAGCCTCCGCGGCCGGGAACGGTGCA
TTGGAACGCGGATTCCCCGTGCCAAGAGTGACGTAAGTACCGCCTATAGAGTCTATAGGCCCACCCCCTT
GGCTTCGTTAGAACGCGGCTACAATTAATACATAACCTTATGTATCATACACATACGATTTAGGTGACAC
TATAGAATAACATCCACTTTGCCTTTCTCTCCACAGGTGTCCACTCCCAGGTCCAACTGCACCTCGGTTC
TATCGATTGAATTCGTACCGGTGCCACCATGGTTTCCAAAGGAGAGGAGGATAATATGGCTATAATTAAA
GAGTTTATGCGGTTCAAGGTGCATATGGAGGGATCTGTGAACGGTCACGAGTTCGAAATCGAGGGCGAAG
GCGAGGGGCGACCCTATGAAGGGACACAGACGGCCAAACTGAAGGTGACCAAGGGTGGCCCCCTGCCTTT
CGCCTGGGACATCCTGTCACCCCAGTTTATGTACGGCTCTAAGGCTTACGTTAAGCACCCTGCCGATATT
CCGGACTACTTGAAACTGAGCTTCCCTGAAGGGTTCAAGTGGGAACGGGTAATGAATTTTGAGGATGGCG
GTGTAGTCACAGTTACCCAGGACAGCTCTCTTCAGGACGGAGAATTTATCTATAAGGTTAAACTTCGGGG
CACTAACTTCCCATCAGACGGCCCCGTGATGCAGAAGAAAACTATGGGCTGGGAAGCCAGCTCAGAACGC
ATGTATCCCGAGGACGGAGCACTGAAGGGAGAAATCAAGCAGCGACTCAAGCTGAAGGATGGGGGACATT
ATGATGCTGAGGTCAAAACCACCTATAAGGCCAAGAAACCCGTTCAGCTTCCTGGGGCATACAACGTGAA
TATCAAACTGGATATTACATCCCATAACGAAGACTATACCATCGTGGAACAGTACGAGCGGGCCGAGGGC
AGACATAGCACAGGGGGCATGGATGAATTGTACAAGGGAAGCGGAGCTACTAACTTCAGCCTGCTGAAGC
AGGCTGGAGACGTGGAGGAGAACCCTGGACCTGGAAGCGGAGAGGGCAGAGGAAGTCTTCTAACATGCGG
TGACGTGGAGGAGAATCCCGGCCCAATGGTGAGCAAGGGCGAGGAGCTGTTCACCGGGGTGGTGCCCATC
CTGGTCGAGCTGGACGGCGACGTAAACGGCCACAAGTTCAGCGTGTCCGGCGAGGGCGAGGGCGATGCCA
CCTACGGCAAGCTGACCCTGAAGTTCATCTGCACCACCGGCAAGCTGCCCGTGCCCTGGCCCACCCTCGT
GACCACCCTGACCTACGGCGTGCAGTGCTTCAGCCGCTACCCCGACCACATGAAGCAGCACGACTTCTTC
AAGTCCGCCATGCCCGAAGGCTACGTCCAGGAGCGCACCATCTTCTTCAAGGACGACGGCAACTACAAGA
CCCGCGCCGAGGTGAAGTTCGAGGGCGACACCCTGGTGAACCGCATCGAGCTGAAGGGCATCGACTTCAA
GGAGGACGGCAACATCCTGGGGCACAAGCTGGAGTACAACTACAACAGCCACAACGTCTATATCATGGCC
GACAAGCAGAAGAACGGCATCAAGGTGAACTTCAAGATCCGCCACAACATCGAGGACGGCAGCGTGCAGC
TCGCCGACCACTACCAGCAGAACACCCCCATCGGCGACGGCCCCGTGCTGCTGCCCGACAACCACTACCT
GAGCACCCAGTCCAAGCTGAGCAAAGACCCCAACGAGAAGCGCGATCACATGGTCCTGCTGGAGTTCGTG
ACCGCCGCCGGGATCACTCTCGGCATGGACGAGCTGTACAAGACCGGCGGCATGTTTAACAAATCATTTG
GAACACCCTTTGGGGGTGGCACAGGTGGCTTTGGCACAACTTCAACATTTGGACAGAATACTGGCTTTGG
CACTACTAGTGGAGGGGCATTTGGAACATCTGCATTTGGTTCTAGCAACAATACTGGAGGCCTCTTTGGA
AATTCACAGACTAAACCAGGAGGATTGTTTGGAACCAGTTCATTTAGCCAGCCAGCTACCTCCACAAGCA
CTGGCTTTGGGTTTGGTACGTCAACAGGAACAGCAAATACCTTGTTTGGAACTGCAAGCACAGGGACCAG
TCTCTTCTCATCCCAAAACAATGCCTTTGCACAAAATAAACCAACTGGCTTTGGCAATTTTGGAACCAGT
ACTAGCAGTGGAGGACTCTTTGGAACCACAAATACCACCTCTAATCCTTTTGGCAGCACATCTGGCTCCC
TCTTTGGGCCAAGTAGTTTTACAGCTGCTCCTACTGGGACTACTATTAAATTTAACCCTCCAACTGGTAC
AGATACTATGGTCAAAGCTGGAGTTAGCACTAACATAAGTACCAAGCACCAGTGTATTACTGCTATGAAA
GAATATGAAAGCAAGTCACTAGAGGAACTTCGTTTAGAGGATTATCAGGCTAACAGGAAGGGCCCACAGA
ACCAGGTGGGAGCAGGTACCACAACTGGCTTGTTTGGGTCTTCTCCAGCCACTTCCAGCGCAACAGGACT
CTTCAGCTCCTCCACCACTAATTCAGGCTTTGCATATGGTCAGAACAAAACTGCCTTTGGAACTAGTACA
ACTGGATTTGGAACAAATCCAGGTGGTCTCTTTGGCCAACAGAATCAGCAGACTACCAGCCTCTTCAGCA
AACCATTTGGCCAGGCTACAACCACCCAGAACACTGGCTTTTCCTTTGGTAATACCAGCACCATAGGACA
GCCAAGCACCAACACCATGGGATTATTTGGAGTAACCCAAGCCTCACAGCCTGGAGGTCTTTTTGGGACA
GCTACAAACACCAGCACTGGGACAGCATTTGGAACAGGAACAGGTCTCTTTGGGCAGACCAATACTGGAT
TTGGTGCTGTTGGTTCGACCCTGTTTGGCAATAACAAGCTTACTACATTTGGAAGCAGCACAACCAGTGC
ACCTTCATTTGGTACAACCAGTGGCGGGCTCTTTGGTTTTGGCACAAATACCAGTGGGAATAGTATTTTT
GGAAGTAAACCAGCACCTGGGACTCTTGGAACTGGGCTTGGTGCAGGATTTGGAACAGCTCTTGGTGCTG
GACAGGCATCTTTGTTTGGGAACAACCAACCTAAGATTGGAGGGCCTCTTGGTACAGGAGCCTTTGGGGC
CCCTGGATTTAATACTACGACAGCCACTTTGGGCTTTGGAGCCCCCCAGGCCCCAGTAGTTCTTGATGAA
GCAGATAGAATCTTGGATATGGGCTTTGCTGATACCATGAATGCTGTTATTGAAAATCTCCCCAAGAAAC
GTCAGACTTTACTTTTCTCAGCAACACAAACTAAATCTGTAAAGGACCTTGCACGCTTGAGTTTGAAAAA
CCCTGAGTATGTCTGGGTTCATGAAAAAGCAAAATATAGCACCCCTGCCACTTTGGAACAGAACTACATA
GTCTGTGAGCTGCAGCAAAAAATAAGTGTGCTGTATTCCTTTTTGAGAAGCCATCTGAAGAAGAAGAGCA
TTGTATTTTTTTCCAGTTGCAAAGAGGTCCAGTATCTGTACCGAGTGTTTTGCCGGCTACGTCCTGGTGT
TTCTATCCTTGCACTCCATGGTCGACAGCAGCAAATGAGAAGAATGGAAGTCTATAATGAGTTTGTCCGT
AAGAGAGCTGCAGTACTCTTTGCTACTGATATTGCAGCCAGGGGTCTGGATTTCCCGGCCGTGAATTGGG
TTCTTCAGTTTGATTGTCCTGAGGATGCCAACACATATATTCACAGAGCAGGTAGAACTGCCAGGTACAA
AGAGGATGGTGAAGCTTTGCTAATTTTGCTACCCTCAGAAAAAGCTATGGTGCAGCAGCTTCTTCAGAAG
AAAGTACCTGTGAAGGAAATCAAAATCAATCCAGAAAAACTTATAGATGTCCAGAAAAAATTGGAATCTA
TTTTAGCTCAAGATCAAGATTTAAAAGAAAGAGCTCAAAGGTGTTTCGTCTCCTATGTACGATCTGTATA
TCTGATGAAGGATAAAGAAGTATTTGATGTGAGCAAGTTACCTATACCTGAATATGCCCTGTCTCTTGGT
CTTGCTGTGGCACCACGCGTAAGATTTCTTCAGAAAATGCAGAAACAACCCACCAAAGAATTGGTAAGGA
GCCAAGCCGATAAAGTAATTGAGCCAAGGGCTCCCTCCCTCACCAATGACGAAGTGGAAGAATTTAGAGC
CTACTTCAATGAGAAAATGTCCATCCTTCAAAAAGGTGGAAAAAGACTCGAAGGGACAGAGCACAGACAG
GATAATGATACTGGTAATGAAGAACAGGAAGAAGAAGAAGACGATGAAGAAGAAATGGAAGAGAAACTGG
CAAAAGCAAAAGGATCTCAAGCCCCATCTCTTCCTAACACCAGTGAGGCACAGAAGATCAAGGAAGTTCC
TACACAGTTCTTGGACAGAGATGAGGAGGAAGAAGATGCTGATTTCTTGAAGGTGAAGCGGCATAATGTG
TTTGGATTGGACCTTAAAGACGAGAAAACATTACAGAAGAAAGAACCTTCTAAATCCAGCATCAAGAAAA
AAATGACCAAAGTTGCAGAAGCAAAAAAAGTAATGAAGAGAAATTTTAAAGTGAATAAGAAGATAACATT
TACTGATGAAGGGGAGTTGGTTCAGCAGTGGCCACAAATGCAGAAATCTGCCATCAAGGATGCTGAGGAA
GATGATGACACAGGTGGTATCAACTTACATAAAGCAAAGGAAAGACTTCAGGAAGAGGACAAATTTGACA
AAGAAGAATATAGGAAAAAAATTAAGGCAAAGCATCGGGAGAAAAGACTGAAAGAAAGGGAAGCCAGAAG
AGAAGCCAACAAGAGACAAGCAAAGGCCAAAGATGAAGAGGAAGCCTTTCTGGATTGGAGTGATGATGAT
GATGATGATGATGATGGATTTGATCCAAGCACACTCCCAGATCCAGATAAATACAGAAGCTCTGAAGATT
CAGATAGTGAAGATATGGAAAATAAAATAAGTGATACCAAGAAGAAGCAGGGGATGAAGAAGAGGAGCAA
CAGTGAAGTGGAAGACGTGGGACCAACAAGTCATAACAGAAAGAAGGCCAGGTGGGACACTTTAGAGCCT
TTGGATACCGGCCTGTCTTTAGCAGAGGATGAAGAGCTGGTGTTACATCTGCTAAGAAGTCAAAGCATGA
TGATGATGAATAAGTTGGTTCTAGCGCAGGGTGGTGGTTCCTGTCTATAGGTCGACCTGCAGAAGCTTGG
CCGCCATGGCCCAACTTGTTTATTGCAGCTTATAATGGTTACAAATAAAGCAATAGCATCACAAATTTCA
CAAATAAAGCATTTTTTTCACTGCATTCTAGTTGTGGTTTGTCCAAACTCATCAATGTATCTTATCATGT
CTGGATCGGGAATTAATTCGGCGCAGCACCATGGCCTGAAATAACCTCTGAAAGAGGAACTTGGTTAGGT
ACCTTCTGAGGCGGAAAGAACCAGCTGTGGAATGTGTGTCAGTTAGGGTGTGGAAAGTCCCCAGGCTCCC
CAGCAGGCAGAAGTATGCAAAGCATGCATCTCAATTAGTCAGCAACCAGGTGTGGAAAGTCCCCAGGCTC
CCCAGCAGGCAGAAGTATGCAAAGCATGCATCTCAATTAGTCAGCAACCATAGTCCCGCCCCTAACTCCG
CCCATCCCGCCCCTAACTCCGCCCAGTTCCGCCCATTCTCCGCCCCATGGCTGACTAATTTTTTTTATTT
ATGCAGAGGCCGAGGCCGCCTCGGCCTCTGAGCTATTCCAGAAGTAGTGAGGAGGCTTTTTTGGAGGCCT
AGGCTTTTGCAAAAAGCTGTTAACAGCTTGGCACTGGCCGTCGTTTTACAACGTCGTGACTGGGAAAACC
CTGGCGTTACCCAACTTAATCGCCTTGCAGCACATCCCCCTTTCGCCAGCTGGCGTAATAGCGAAGAGGC
CCGCACCGATCGCCCTTCCCAACAGTTGCGCAGCCTGAATGGCGAATGGCGCCTGATGCGGTATTTTCTC
CTTACGCATCTGTGCGGTATTTCACACCGCATA
[142 nt withheld, positions 6754-6895]
C
[141 nt withheld, positions 6897-7037]
CCTTTGACGTTGGAGTCCACGTTCTTT
[37 nt withheld, positions 7065-7101]
ACCCTATCTCGGGCTATTCTTTTGATTTATAAGGGATTTTGCCGATTTCGGCCTATTGGTTAAAAAATGA
GCTGATTTAACAAAAATTTAACGCGAATTTTAACAAAATATTAACGTTTACAATTTTATGGTGCACTCTC
AGTACAATCTGCTCTGATGCCGCATAGTTAAGCCAGCCCCGACACCCGCCAACACCCGCTGACGCGCCCT
GACGGGCTTGTCTGCTCCCGGCATCCGCTTACAGACAAGCTGTGACCGTCTCCGGGAGCTGCATGTGTCA
GAGGTTTTCACCGTCATCACCGAAACGCGCGAGACGAAAGGGCCTCGTGATACGCCTATTTTTATAGGTT
AATGTCATGATAATAATGGTTTCTTAGACGTCAGGTGGCACTTTTCGGGGAAATGTGCGCGGAACCCCTA
TTTGTTTATTTTTCTAAATACATTCAAATATGTATCCGCTCATGAGACAATAACCCTGATAAATGCTTCA
ATAATATTGAAAAAGGAAGAGTATGAGTATTCAACATTTCCGTGTCGCCCTTATTCCCTTTTTTGCGGCA
TTTTGCCTTCCTGTTTTTGCTCACCCAGAAACGCTGGTGAAAGTAAAAGATGCTGAAGATCAGTTGGGTG
CACGAGTGGGTTACATCGAACTGGATCTCAACAGCGGTAAGATCCTTGAGAGTTTTCGCCCCGAAGAACG
TTTTCCAATGATGAGCACTTTTAAAGTTCTGCTATGTGGCGCGGTATTATCCCGTATTGACGCCGGGCAA
GAGCAACTCGGTCGCCGCATACACTATTCTCAGAATGACTTGGTTGAGTACTCACCAGTCACAGAAAAGC
ATCTTACGGATGGCATGACAGTAAGAGAATTATGCAGTGCTGCCATAACCATGAGTGATAACACTGCGGC
CAACTTACTTCTGACAACGATCGGAGGACCGAAGGAGCTAACCGCTTTTTTGCACAACATGGGGGATCAT
GTAACTCGCCTTGATCGTTGGGAACCGGAGCTGAATGAAGCCATACCAAACGACGAGCGTGACACCACGA
TGCCTGTAGCAATGGCAACAACGTTGCGCAAACTATTAACTGGCGAACTACTTACTCTAGCTTCCCGGCA
ACAATTAATAGACTGGATGGAGGCGGATAAAGTTGCAGGACCACTTCTGCGCTCGGCCCTTCCGGCTGGC
TGGTTTATTGCTGATAAATCTGGAGCCGGTGAGCGTGGGTCTCGCGGTATCATTGCAGCACTGGGGCCAG
ATGGTAAGCCCTCCCGTATCGTAGTTATCTACACGACGGGGAGTCAGGCAACTATGGATGAACGAAATAG
ACAGATCGCTGAGATAGGTGCCTCACTGATTAAGCATTGGTAACTGTCAGACCAAGTTTACTCATATATA
CTTTAGATTGATTTAAAACTTCATTTTTAATTTAAAAGGATCTAGGTGAAGATCCTTTTTGATAATCTCA
TGACCAAAATCCCTTAACGTGAGTTTTCGTTCCACTGAGCGTCAGACCCCGTAGAAAAGATCAAAGGATC
TTCTTGAGATCCTTTTTTTCTGCGCGTAATCTGCTGCTTGCAAACAAAAAAACCACCGCTACCAGCGGTG
GTTTGTTTGCCGGATCAAGAGCTACCAACTCTTTTTCCGAAGGTAACTGGCTTCAGCAGAGCGCAGATAC
CAAATACTGTTCTTCTAGTGTAGCCGTAGTTAGGCCACCACTTCAAGAACTCTGTAGCACCGCCTACATA
CCTCGCTCTGCTAATCCTGTTACCAGTGGCTGCTGCCAGTGGCGATAAGTCGTGTCTTACCGGGTTGGAC
TCAAGACGATAGTTACCGGATAAGGCGCAGCGGTCGGGCTGAACGGGGGGTTCGTGCACACAGCCCAGCT
TGGAGCGAACGACCTACACCGAACTGAGATACCTACAGCGTGAGCTATGAGAAAGCGCCACGCTTCCCGA
AGGGAGAAAGGCGGACAGGTATCCGGTAAGCGGCAGGGTCGGAACAGGAGAGCGCACGAGGGAGCTTCCA
GGGGGAAACGCCTGGTATCTTTATAGTCCTGTCGGGTTTCGCCACCTCTGACTTGAGCGTCGATTTTTGT
GATGCTCGTCAGGGGGGCGGAGCCTATGGAAAAACGCCAGCAACGCGGCCTTTTTACGGTTCCTGGCCTT
TTGCTGGCCTTTTGCTCACATGTTCTTTCCTGCGTTATCCCCTGATTCTGTGGATAACCGTATTACCGCC
TTTGAGTGAGCTGATACCGCTCGCCGCAGCCGAACGACCGAGCGCAGCGAGTCAGTGAGCGAGGAAGCGG
AAGAGCGCCCAATACGCAAACCGCCTCTCCCCGCGCGTTGGCCGATTCATTAATGCAGCTGGCACGACAG
GTTTCCCGACTGGAAAGCGGGCAGTGAGCGCAACGCAATTAATGTGAGTTAGCTCACTCATTAGGCACCC
CAGGCTTTACACTTTATGCTTCCGGCTCGTATGTTGTGTGGAATTGTGAGCGGATAACAATTTCACACAG
GAAACAGCTATGACATGATTACGAATTAA
Features (pLannotate 1.2.2; 23 found; start..end, strand, type, name):
     14..393     +  enhancer       CMV enhancer: human cytomegalovirus immediate early enhancer
    394..597     +  promoter       CMV promoter: human cytomegalovirus (CMV) immediate early promoter
    733..776     +  intron         CMV intron (fragment): modified intron A from human cytomegalovirus
    828..846     +  promoter       SP6 promoter: promoter for bacteriophage SP6 RNA polymerase
    850..887     +  CDS            IgH signal sequence (fragment): signal sequence from the mouse immunoglobulin heavy chain variable region
    939..1646    +  CDS            mCherry: mCherry is a basic (constitutively fluorescent) red fluorescent protein published in 2004, derived from Discosoma sp.. It is reported to be a very rapidly-maturing monomer with low acid sensitivity.
   1776..2492    +  CDS            mEGFP: mEGFP is a basic (constitutively fluorescent) green fluorescent protein published in 2002, derived from Aequorea victoria. It has moderate acid sensitivity.
   2502..3914    +  CDS            NUP98 (fragment): NUP98_HUMAN - Also known as ADAR2. Experimental evidence at protein level: Swiss-Prot protein existence level 1. (Microbial infection) Binds HIV-1 capsid-nucleocapsid (HIV-1 CA-NC) complexes and may thereby promote the integration of the virus in the host nucleus (in vitro) (PubMed:23523133). Binding affinity to HIV-1 CA-NC complexes bearing the capsid change ASN-74-ASP is reduced (in vitro) (PubMed:23523133). From Homo sapiens (Human).
   3909..5876    +  CDS            DDX10 (fragment): DDX10_HUMAN - Experimental evidence at protein level: Swiss-Prot protein existence level 1. Putative ATP-dependent RNA helicase. From Homo sapiens (Human).
   5963..6097    +  polyA_signal   SV40 poly(A) signal: SV40 polyadenylation signal
   6166..6523    +  promoter       SV40 promoter: SV40 enhancer and early promoter
   6542..6696    +  CDS            lacZα (fragment): LacZα fragment of β-galactosidase; lacZ fragment
   6702..6753    -  misc_feature   bom (fragment): basis of mobility region from pBR322
   6772..7152    +  rep_origin     M13 ori (sequence partly withheld): M13 bacteriophage origin of replication; arrow indicates direction of (+) strand synthesis
   7228..7277    -  misc_feature   bom (fragment): basis of mobility region from pBR322
   7379..7414    -  CDS            rop (fragment): Rop protein, which maintains plasmids at low copy number; rop
   7509..7613    +  promoter       AmpR promoter: bla
   7614..8474    +  CDS            AmpR: β-lactamase; bla; confers resistance to ampicillin, carbenicillin, and related antibiotics
   8645..9233    +  rep_origin     ori: high-copy-number ColE1/pMB1/pBR322/pUC origin of replication
   9416..9508    +  CDS            lacI (fragment): lac repressor; lacI; The lac repressor binds to the lac operator to inhibit transcription in E. coli. This inhibition can be relieved by adding lactose or isopropyl-β-D-thiogalactopyranoside (IPTG).
   9521..9542    +  protein_bind   CAP binding site: CAP binding activates transcription in the presence of cAMP. E. coli catabolite activator protein
   9557..9587    +  promoter       lac promoter: promoter for the E. coli lac operon
   9595..9611    +  protein_bind   lac operator: The lac repressor binds to the lac operator to inhibit transcription in E. coli. This inhibition can be relieved by adding lactose or isopropyl-β-D-thiogalactopyranoside (IPTG). lac repressor encoded by lacI
