[The description below was written by a language model from this plasmid's Addgene catalogue record and pLannotate feature annotations shown in this document.]
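Description:
pRK5_mCherry-P2AT2A-GFP-NUP98-DDX10-KS-FtoG is a 9,650-nt mammalian expression plasmid built on the pRK5 backbone by Gibson cloning. It is propagated in E. coli through a high-copy ColE1/pUC-type origin and selected with ampicillin via the bla gene. The backbone also carries an M13 phage origin, an SP6 promoter upstream of the insert, an SV40 enhancer/early promoter region, and assorted remnants of lac, bom and rop sequences that have no evident role in the expression cassette. No mammalian selection marker is annotated, so the record is consistent with transient overexpression.

The payload is driven by the human CMV immediate-early enhancer and promoter, followed by a fragment of CMV intron A, and is terminated by an SV40 polyadenylation signal. The open reading frame begins with mCherry, which the construct name indicates is separated by tandem P2A and T2A self-cleaving peptides from a monomeric EGFP fused to human NUP98 and DDX10 fragments. The 2A region lies in the unannotated gap between the two fluorescent proteins. The NUP98 and DDX10 fragments adjoin directly, matching the NUP98-DDX10 fusion oncoprotein. One transcript should therefore yield free mCherry as a co-expression reference alongside the GFP-tagged fusion.

The "KS-FtoG" element presumably sits in the short unannotated stretch after DDX10. Going by the associated publication title, KS refers to a micropeptide "killswitch" used to probe condensate microenvironments. FtoG suggests a phenylalanine-to-glycine variant, possibly a control, but the record does not define it.
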