Addgene plasmid #238286: pRK5_mCherry-P2AT2A-GFP-NUP98-DDX10-KS-FtoG
Purpose: For overexpression of mCherry-P2AT2A-GFP-NUP98-DDX10-KS-FtoG
Depositing lab: Denes Hnisz. Depositing organization: Max Planck Institute for Molecular Genetics. Publication: Probing condensate microenvironments with a micropeptide killswitch. Zhang Y, Stoppelkamp I, Fernandez-Pernas P, Allram M, Charman M, Magalhaes AP, Piedavent-Salomon M, Sommer G, Sung YC, Meyer K, Grams N, Halko E, Dongre S, Meierhofer D, Malszycki M, Ilik IA, Aktas T, Kraushar ML, Vastenhouw N, Weitzman MD, Grebien F, Niskanen H, Hnisz D. Nature. 2025 Jun 4. doi: 10.1038/s41586-025-09141-5. PubMed 40468084.
Backbone
  Vector backbone: pRK5
  Vector type: Mammalian Expression
Growth in bacteria
  Bacterial resistance: Ampicillin, 100 μg/mL
  Growth temperature: 37°C
  Growth strain: DH5alpha
  Copy number: High Copy
Gene/Insert
  Gene/Insert name: mCherry-P2AT2A-GFP-NUP98-DDX10-KS-FtoG
  Species: H. sapiens (human)
  Cloning method: Gibson Cloning
Terms and licenses: Academic/Nonprofit Terms; Industry Terms: Not Available to Industry
How to cite: pRK5_mCherry-P2AT2A-GFP-NUP98-DDX10-KS-FtoG was a gift from Denes Hnisz (Addgene plasmid # 238286 ; http://n2t.net/addgene:238286 ; RRID:Addgene_238286)
